>Addgene plasmid #134737 | pENTR1A DHFR.cHSF1 | addgene full sequence | sequence record 271749 | Addgene NGS Result
CTTTCCTGCGTTATCCCCTGATTCTGTGGATAACCGTATTACCGCTAGCATGGATCTCGGGGACGTCTAA
CTACTAAGCGAGAGTAGGGAACTGCCAGGCATCAAATAAAACGAAAGGCTCAGTCGGAAGACTGGGCCTT
TCGTTTTATCTGTTGTTTGTCGGTGAACGCTCTCCTGAGTAGGACAAATCCGCCGGGAGCGGATTTGAAC
GTTGTGAAGCAACGGCCCGGAGGGTGGCGGGCAGGACGCCCGCCATAAACTGCCAGGCATCAAACTAAGC
AGAAGGCCATCCTGACGGATGGCCTTTTTGCGTTTCTACAAACTCTTCCTGTTAGTTAGTTACTTAAGCT
CGGGCCCCAAATAATGATTTTATTTTGACTGATAGTGACCTGTTCGTTGCAACAAATTGATAAGCAATGC
TTTTTTATAATGCCAACTTTGTACAAAAAAGCAGGCTTTAAAGGAACCAATTCAGTCGACGCCATGATCA
GTCTGATTGCGGCGTTAGCGGTAGATTACGTTATCGGCATGGAAAACGCCATGCCGTGGAACCTGCCTGC
CGATCTCGCCTGGTTTAAACGCAACACCTTAAATAAACCCGTGATTATGGGCCGCCATACCTGGGAATCA
ATCGGTCGTCCGTTGCCAGGACGCAAAAATATTATCCTCAGCAGTCAACCGAGTACGGACGATCGCGTAA
CGTGGGTGAAGTCGGTGGATGAAGCCATCGCGGCGTGTGGTGACGTACCAGAAATCATGGTGATTGGCGG
CGGTCGCGTTATTGAACAGTTCTTGCCAAAAGCGCAAAAACTGTATCTGACGCATATCGACGCAGAAGTG
GAAGGCGACACCCATTTCCCGGATTACGAGCCGGATGACTGGGAATCGGTATTCAGCGAATTCCACGATG
CTGATGCGCAGAACTCTCACAGCTATTGCTTTGAGATTCTGGAGCGGCGAGCAGGAAGTGGAAGTGGATC
CGCCATGGATCTGCCCGTGGGCCCCGGCGCGGCGGGGCCCAGCAACGTCCCGGCCTTCCTGACCAAGCTG
TGGACCCTCGTGAGCGACCCGGACACCGACGCGCTCATCTGCTGGAGCCCGAGCGGGAACAGCTTCCACG
TGTTCGACCAGGGCCAGTTTGCCAAGGAGGTGCTGCCCAAGTACTTCAAGCACAACAACATGGCCAGCTT
CGTGCGGCAGCTCAACATGTATGGCTTCCGGAAAGTGGTCCACATCGAGCAGGGCGGCCTGGTCAAGCCA
GAGAGAGACGACACGGAGTTCCAGCACCCATGCTTCCTGCGTGGCCAGGAGCAGCTCCTTGAGAACATCA
AGAGGAAAGTGACCAGTGTGTCCACCCTGAAGAGTGAAGACATAAAGATCCGCCAGGACAGCGTCACCAA
GCTGCTGACGGACGTGCAGCTGATGAAGGGGAAGCAGGAGTGCATGGACTCCAAGCTCCTGGCCATGAAG
CATGAGAATGAGGCTCTGTGGCGGGAGGTGGCCAGCCTTCGGCAGAAGCATGCCCAGCAACAGAAAGTCA
TCCTGGGGGTGAAGAGAAAGATCCCCCTGATGCTGAACGACAGTGGCTCAGCACATTCCATGCCCAAGTA
TAGCCGGCAGTTCTCCCTGGAGCACGTCCACGGCTCGGGCCCCTACTCGGCCCCCTCCCCAGCCTACAGC
AGCTCCAGCCTCTACGCCCCTGATGCTGTGGCCAGCTCTGGACCCATCATCTCCGACATCACCGAGCTGG
CTCCTGCCAGCCCCATGGCCTCCCCCGGCGGGAGCATAGACGAGAGGCCCCTATCCAGCAGCCCCCTGGT
GCGTGTCAAGGAGGAGCCCCCCAGCCCGCCTCAGAGCCCCCGGGTAGAGGAGGCGAGTCCCGGGCGCCCA
TCTTCCGTGGACACCCTCTTGTCCCCGACCGCCCTCATTGACTCCATCCTGCGGGAGAGTGAACCTGCCC
CCGCCTCCGTCACAGCCCTCACGGACGCCAGGGGCCACACGGACACCGAGGGCCGGCCTCCCTCCCCCCC
GCCCACCTCCACCCCTGAAAAGTGCCTCAGCGTAGCCTGCCTGGACAAGAATGAGCTCAGTGACCACTTG
GATGCTATGGACTCCAACCTGGATAACCTGCAGACCATGCTGAGCAGCCACGGCTTCAGCGTGGACACCA
GTGCCCTGCTGGACCTGTTCAGCCCCTCGGTGACCGTGCCCGACATGAGCCTGCCTGACCTTGACAGCAG
CCTGGCCAGTATCCAAGAGCTCCTGTCTCCCCAGGAGCCCCCCAGGCCTCCCGAGGCAGAGAACAGCAGC
CCGGATTCAGGGAAGCAGCTGGTGCACTACACAGCGCAGCCGCTGTTCCTGCTGGACCCCGGCTCCGTGG
ACACCGGGAGCAACGACCTGCCGGTGCTGTTTGAGCTGGGAGAGGGCTCCTACTTCTCCGAAGGGGACGG
CTTCGCCGAGGACCCCACCATCTCCCTGCTGACAGGCTCGGAGCCTCCCAAAGCCAAGGACCCCACTGTC
TCCTAGGCGGCCGCACTCGAGATATCTAGACCCAGCTTTCTTGTACAAAGTTGGCATTATAAGAAAGCAT
TGCTTATCAATTTGTTGCAACGAACAGGTCACTATCAGTCAAAATAAAATCATTATTTGCCATCCAGCTG
CAGCTCTGGCCCGTGTCTCAAAATCTCTGATGTTACATTGCACAAGATAAAAATATATCATCATGAACAA
TAAAACTGTCTGCTTACATAAACAGTAATACAAGGGGTGTTATGAGCCATATTCAACGGGAAACGTCGAG
GCCGCGATTAAATTCCAACATGGATGCTGATTTATATGGGTATAAATGGGCTCGCGATAATGTCGGGCAA
TCAGGTGCGACAATCTATCGCTTGTATGGGAAGCCCGATGCGCCAGAGTTGTTTCTGAAACATGGCAAAG
GTAGCGTTGCCAATGATGTTACAGATGAGATGGTCAGACTAAACTGGCTGACGGAATTTATGCCTCTTCC
GACCATCAAGCATTTTATCCGTACTCCTGATGATGCATGGTTACTCACCACTGCGATCCCCGGAAAAACA
GCATTCCAGGTATTAGAAGAATATCCTGATTCAGGTGAAAATATTGTTGATGCGCTGGCAGTGTCCCTGC
GCCGGTTGCATTCGATTCCTGTTTGTAATTGTCCTTTTAACAGCGATCGCGTATTTCGTCTCGCTCAGGC
GCAATCACGAATGAATAACGGTTTGGTTGATGCGAGTGATTTTGATGACGAGCGTAATGGCTGGCCTGTT
GAACAAGTCTGGAAAGAAATGCATAAACTTTTGCCATTCTCACCGGATTCAGTCGTCACTCATGGTGATT
TCTCACTTGATAACCTTATTTTTGACGAGGGGAAATTAATAGGTTGTATTGATGTTGGACGAGTCGGAAT
CGCAGACCGATACCAGGATCTTGCCATCCTATGGAACTGCCTCGGTGAGTTTTCTCCTTCATTACAGAAA
CGGCTTTTTCAAAAATATGGTATTGATAATCCTGATATGAATAAATTGCAGTTTCATTTGATGCTCGATG
AGTTTTTCTAATCAGAATTGGTTAATTGGTTGTAACATTATTCAGATTGGGCCCCGTTCCACTGAGCGTC
AGACCCCGTAGAAAAGATCAAAGGATCTTCTTGAGATCCTTTTTTTCTGCGCGTAATCTGCTGCTTGCAA
ACAAAAAAACCACCGCTACCAGCGGTGGTTTGTTTGCCGGATCAAGAGCTACCAACTCTTTTTCCGAAGG
TAACTGGCTTCAGCAGAGCGCAGATACCAAATACTGTTCTTCTAGTGTAGCCGTAGTTAGGCCACCACTT
CAAGAACTCTGTAGCACCGCCTACATACCTCGCTCTGCTAATCCTGTTACCAGTGGCTGCTGCCAGTGGC
GATAAGTCGTGTCTTACCGGGTTGGACTCAAGACGATAGTTACCGGATAAGGCGCAGCGGTCGGGCTGAA
CGGGGGGTTCGTGCACACAGCCCAGCTTGGAGCGAACGACCTACACCGAACTGAGATACCTACAGCGTGA
GCTATGAGAAAGCGCCACGCTTCCCGAAGGGAGAAAGGCGGACAGGTATCCGGTAAGCGGCAGGGTCGGA
ACAGGAGAGCGCACGAGGGAGCTTCCAGGGGGAAACGCCTGGTATCTTTATAGTCCTGTCGGGTTTCGCC
ACCTCTGACTTGAGCGTCGATTTTTGTGATGCTCGTCAGGGGGGCGGAGCCTATGGAAAAACGCCAGCAA
CGCGGCCTTTTTACGGTTCCTGGCCTTTTGCTGGCCTTTTGCTCACATGTT
Features (pLannotate 1.2.2; 10 found; start..end, strand, type, name):
      1..46      +  rep_origin     RSF ori (fragment): Plasmids containing the RSF 1030 origin of replication can be propagated in E. coli cells that contain additional plasmids with compatible origins.
    106..149     -  terminator     rrnB T1 terminator: Escherichia coli rrnB; transcription terminator T1 from the E. coli rrnB gene
    281..308     +  terminator     rrnB T2 terminator: transcription terminator T2 from the E. coli rrnB gene
    358..457     +  protein_bind   attL1: mutant version of attL; recombination site for the Gateway® LR reaction LR Clonase™
    484..959     +  CDS            ecDHFR (fragment): E. coli dihydrofolate reductase; folA
   1006..2253    +  CDS            hsf1 (fragment): HSF_XENLA - Also known as hsf. Experimental evidence at transcript level: Swiss-Prot protein existence level 2. DNA-binding protein that specifically binds heat shock promoter elements (HSE) and activates transcription. From Xenopus laevis (African clawed frog).
   2152..2523    +  CDS            HSF1: C-terminal activation domain from the human heat shock transcription factor HSF1
   2550..2649    -  protein_bind   attL2: mutant version of attL; recombination site for the Gateway® LR reaction LR Clonase™
   2772..3581    +  CDS            KanR: aminoglycoside phosphotransferase; aph(3')-Ia; confers resistance to kanamycin in bacteria or G418 (Geneticin®) in eukaryotes
   3671..4259    +  rep_origin     ori: high-copy-number ColE1/pMB1/pBR322/pUC origin of replication
