[The description below was written by a language model from this plasmid's Addgene catalogue record and pLannotate feature annotations shown in this document.]
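Description:
pENTR1A DHFR.cHSF1 is a Gateway entry clone built on the Invitrogen pENTR1A backbone, about 4.3 kb in total with an insert of roughly 2 kb. It is maintained in E. coli as a high-copy plasmid through a ColE1/pUC-type origin and is selected with kanamycin via an aminoglycoside phosphotransferase gene. rrnB T1 and T2 transcription terminators sit upstream of the cloning region and insulate the insert from read-through transcription originating in the backbone. The short fragment annotated as an RSF origin at the start of the sequence is probably only a partial similarity match, not a second functional replicon.

The payload, cloned between SalI and NotI sites that both remain intact, lies between attL1 and attL2 and encodes an N-terminal E. coli dihydrofolate reductase destabilizing domain fused to human HSF1. The HSF1 portion carries a deletion of amino acids 186–202, which the record describes as rendering the heat shock transcription factor constitutively active. The automated annotation labels most of the HSF1 coding region as a Xenopus homolog. This reflects a database similarity hit, since the catalogue lists the gene as human and the C-terminal activation domain is annotated as human HSF1. Destabilizing DHFR domains generally cause the fused protein to be degraded unless a stabilizing small-molecule ligand such as trimethoprim is supplied, allowing dose-dependent control of protein abundance. The entry vector contains no promoter, so expression requires LR recombination of the cassette into a destination vector that supplies the promoter and host-specific elements. The associated work concerns how host proteostasis influences influenza evolution, consistent with use of the construct for ligand-regulated activation of the heat shock response in mammalian cells.
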