Addgene plasmid #134737: pENTR1A DHFR.cHSF1
Purpose: Gateway entry vector for constitutively active HSF1 fused to the DHFR destabilized domain
Depositing lab: Matthew D. Shoulders. Depositing organization: Massachusetts Institute of Technology. Publication: Host proteostasis modulates influenza evolution. Phillips AM, Gonzalez LO, Nekongo EE, Ponomarenko AI, McHugh SM, Butty VL, Levine SS, Lin YS, Mirny LA, Shoulders MD. Elife. 2017 Sep 26;6. doi: 10.7554/eLife.28652. PubMed 28949290.
Backbone
  Vector backbone: pENTR1A
  Backbone manufacturer: Invitrogen
  Backbone size w/o insert (bp): 2278
  Total vector size (bp): 4321
  Vector type: Entry Vector for Gateway Cloning
Growth in bacteria
  Bacterial resistance: Kanamycin, 50 μg/mL
  Growth temperature: 37°C
  Growth strain: DH5alpha
  Copy number: High Copy
Gene/Insert
  Gene/Insert name: DHFR.cHSF1
  Species: H. sapiens (human)
  Insert size (bp): 2043
  Mutation: Deletion of amino acids 186-202
  GenBank ID: NM_005526.4
  Entrez Gene: HSF1 (a.k.a. HSTF1)
  Promoter: None
  Tag / fusion protein: DHFR (N terminal on insert)
  Cloning method: Restriction Enzyme; 5′ cloning site SalI (not destroyed); 3′ cloning site NotI (not destroyed)
  Sequencing primers: 5′ CTACAAACTCTTCCTGTTAGTTAG; 3′ GAGACACGGGCCAGAGC
Terms and licenses: Academic/Nonprofit Terms; Industry Terms: Not Available to Industry
How to cite: pENTR1A DHFR.cHSF1 was a gift from Matthew D. Shoulders (Addgene plasmid # 134737 ; http://n2t.net/addgene:134737 ; RRID:Addgene_134737)
